>Addgene plasmid #223216 | pHAND1-AM-Tag-PGK-Neo | addgene full sequence | sequence record 447930 | Addgene NGS Result
ACAAGTGAGCCCAATTCCGATCATATTCAATAACCCTTAATATAACTTCGTATAATGTATGCTATACGAA
GTTATTAGGTCTGAAGAGGAGTTTACGTCCAGCCAAGCTAGCTTGGCTGCAGGTCGTCGAAATTCTACCG
GGTAGGGGAGGCGCTTTTCCCAAGGCAGTCTGGAGCATGCGCTTTAGCAGCCCCGCTGGGCACTTGGCGC
TACACAAGTGGCCTCTGGCCTCGCACACATTCCACATCCACCGGTAGGCGCCAACCGGCTCCGTTCTTTG
GTGGCCCCTTCGCGCCACCTTCTACTCCTCCCCTAGTCAGGAAGTTCCCCCCCGCCCCGCAGCTCGCGTC
GTGCAGGACGTGACAAATGGAAGTAGCACGTCTCACTAGTCTCGTGCAGATGGACAGCACCGCTGAGCAA
TGGAAGCGGGTAGGCCTTTGGGGCAGCGGCCAATAGCAGCTTTGCTCCTTCGCTTTCTGGGCTCAGAGGC
TGGGAAGGGGTGGGTCCGGGGGCGGGCTCAGGGGCGGGCTCAGGGGCGGGGCGGGCGCCCGAAGGTCCTC
CGGAGGCCCGGCATTCTGCACGCTTCAAAAGCGCACGTCTGCCGCGCTGTTCTCCTCTTCCTCATCTCCG
GGCCTTTCGACCTGCAGCCTGTTGACAATTAATCATCGGCATAGTATATCGGCATAGTATAATACGACAA
GGTGAGGAACTAAACCATGGGATCGGCCATTGAACAAGATGGATTGCACGCAGGTTCTCCGGCCGCTTGG
GTGGAGAGGCTATTCGGCTATGACTGGGCACAACAGACAATCGGCTGCTCTGATGCCGCCGTGTTCCGGC
TGTCAGCGCAGGGGCGCCCGGTTCTTTTTGTCAAGACCGACCTGTCCGGTGCCCTGAATGAACTGCAGGA
CGAGGCAGCGCGGCTATCGTGGCTGGCCACGACGGGCGTTCCTTGCGCAGCTGTGCTCGACGTTGTCACT
GAAGCGGGAAGGGACTGGCTGCTATTGGGCGAAGTGCCGGGGCAGGATCTCCTGTCATCTCACCTTGCTC
CTGCCGAGAAAGTATCCATCATGGCTGATGCAATGCGGCGGCTGCATACGCTTGATCCGGCTACCTGCCC
ATTCGACCACCAAGCGAAACATCGCATCGAGCGAGCACGTACTCGGATGGAAGCCGGTCTTGTCGATCAG
GATGATCTGGACGAAGAGCATCAGGGGCTCGCGCCAGCCGAACTGTTCGCCAGGCTCAAGGCGCGCATGC
CCGACGGCGATGATCTCGTCGTGACCCATGGCGATGCCTGCTTGCCGAATATCATGGTGGAAAATGGCCG
CTTTTCTGGATTCATCGACTGTGGCCGGCTGGGTGTGGCGGACCGCTATCAGGACATAGCGTTGGCTACC
CGTGATATTGCTGAAGAGCTTGGCGGCGAATGGGCTGACCGCTTCCTCGTGCTTTACGGTATCGCCGCTC
CCGATTCGCAGCGCATCGCCTTCTATCGCCTTCTTGACGAGTTCTTCTGAGGGGATCAATTCTCTAGAGC
TCGCTGATCAGCCTCGACTGTGCCTTCTAGTTGCCAGCCATCTGTTGTTTGCCCCTCCCCCGTGCCTTCC
TTGACCCTGGAAGGTGCCACTCCCACTGTCCTTTCCTAATAAAATGAGGAAATTGCATCGCATTGTCTGA
GTAGGTGTCATTCTATTCTGGGGGGTGGGGTGGGGCAGGACAGCAAGGGGGAGGATTGGGAAGACAATAG
CAGGCATGCTGGGGATGCGGTGGGCTCTATGGCTTCTGAGGCGGAAAGAACCAGCTGGGGCTCGACTAGA
GCTTGCGGAACCCTTAATATAACTTCGTATAATGTATGCTATACGAAGTTATTAGGTCCCTCGAGGGGAT
CCACTAGTTCTAGATCAGTGAGCCGAGGCCCGCGCCGAGGACCTGGCCAGGCCAGCCACTCCTGAAGCCC
CGGGAGGAGAGGAAGGCAGCGGCGAACGCCAGGCTCTGGGCTCCGGCGACTGGTGCTACGCATCCCGCGG
AGCTTCTGCTGAGCGCCGGCAGGTCGTCGGCTGCAACCACACACTTGGATCGCACGTGCAATGTCCTTTG
ATTTTTTTTAATACATTAAGAGAAAGAGAAATATATATATATCCACCCCCAGCCCAACCGAGGGCGGCCC
TTGGCGGCAACATGCAAGAAGGAGGGACTGTCGAACCCAAGGGCTCAAAGACGCACTCTTCCACCCTTTT
GGAGCGAATTTAGAACCTCAGCCCTATCTCCATTTCCCTATCTGGCTCTTTCTCTCTTGTCCCTCCATAT
GATCCGCCCCGACGCCGTCTTCTCTAATTAAAATGCAATAAGGAATCAATTCTTTTCTGCCTGAGAAAGA
GAACCAGACGCAGGAAGATGAAAGGCTGCCCTTTGTTCTTCGAATCGTGGTGGTTTTATTTTATTTTTCT
TTTTGTCGCTGCACTTCCTGTTTAGTTCCAAGGGAAACACTTTCTCTCTTTCTCTGTCTCTCTCTTTTCT
TCCTTCTTTTCCTTCCTTTTTGTTTCTATCTAAATAAAAGCTTTCCCTGTGTTGGAAAGTTTTTATGTAT
TTAAACTACCTACCATGCCTGTTGTGCTCAGGTGTTTGTTCATCCTGCCATCCCCAACCCTTTTCTACCT
CAAGTCTGTGTGACCACTCACAGGTACCTCGCGAATGCATCTAGATATCGGATCCCGGGCCCGTCGACTG
CAGAGGCCTGCATGCAAGCTTGGCGTAATCATGGTCATAGCTGTTTCCTGTGTGAAATTGTTATCCGCTC
ACAATTCCACACAACATACGAGCCGGAAGCATAAAGTGTAAAGCCTGGGGTGCCTAATGAGTGAGCTAAC
TCACATTAATTGCGTTGCGCTCACTGCCCGCTTTCCAGTCGGGAAACCTGTCGTGCCAGCTGCATTAATG
AATCGGCCAACGCGCGGGGAGAGGCGGTTTGCGTATTGGGCGCTCTTCCGCTTCCTCGCTCACTGACTCG
CTGCGCTCGGTCGTTCGGCTGCGGCGAGCGGTATCAGCTCACTCAAAGGCGGTAATACGGTTATCCACAG
AATCAGGGGATAACGCAGGAAAGAACATGTGAGCAAAAGGCCAGCAAAAGGCCAGGAACCGTAAAAAGGC
CGCGTTGCTGGCGTTTTTCCATAGGCTCCGCCCCCCTGACGAGCATCACAAAAATCGACGCTCAAGTCAG
AGGTGGCGAAACCCGACAGGACTATAAAGATACCAGGCGTTTCCCCCTGGAAGCTCCCTCGTGCGCTCTC
CTGTTCCGACCCTGCCGCTTACCGGATACCTGTCCGCCTTTCTCCCTTCGGGAAGCGTGGCGCTTTCTCA
TAGCTCACGCTGTAGGTATCTCAGTTCGGTGTAGGTCGTTCGCTCCAAGCTGGGCTGTGTGCACGAACCC
CCCGTTCAGCCCGACCGCTGCGCCTTATCCGGTAACTATCGTCTTGAGTCCAACCCGGTAAGACACGACT
TATCGCCACTGGCAGCAGCCACTGGTAACAGGATTAGCAGAGCGAGGTATGTAGGCGGTGCTACAGAGTT
CTTGAAGTGGTGGCCTAACTACGGCTACACTAGAAGAACAGTATTTGGTATCTGCGCTCTGCTGAAGCCA
GTTACCTTCGGAAAAAGAGTTGGTAGCTCTTGATCCGGCAAACAAACCACCGCTGGTAGCGGTGGTTTTT
TTGTTTGCAAGCAGCAGATTACGCGCAGAAAAAAAGGATCTCAAGAAGATCCTTTGATCTTTTCTACGGG
GTCTGACGCTCAGTGGAACGAAAACTCACGTTAAGGGATTTTGGTCATGAGATTATCAAAAAGGATCTTC
ACCTAGATCCTTTTAAATTAAAAATGAAGTTTTAAATCAATCTAAAGTATATATGAGTAAACTTGGTCTG
ACAGTTACCAATGCTTAATCAGTGAGGCACCTATCTCAGCGATCTGTCTATTTCGTTCATCCATAGTTGC
CTGACTCCCCGTCGTGTAGATAACTACGATACGGGAGGGCTTACCATCTGGCCCCAGTGCTGCAATGATA
CCGCGAGACCCACGCTCACCGGCTCCAGATTTATCAGCAATAAACCAGCCAGCCGGAAGGGCCGAGCGCA
GAAGTGGTCCTGCAACTTTATCCGCCTCCATCCAGTCTATTAATTGTTGCCGGGAAGCTAGAGTAAGTAG
TTCGCCAGTTAATAGTTTGCGCAACGTTGTTGCCATTGCTACAGGCATCGTGGTGTCACGCTCGTCGTTT
GGTATGGCTTCATTCAGCTCCGGTTCCCAACGATCAAGGCGAGTTACATGATCCCCCATGTTGTGCAAAA
AAGCGGTTAGCTCCTTCGGTCCTCCGATCGTTGTCAGAAGTAAGTTGGCCGCAGTGTTATCACTCATGGT
TATGGCAGCACTGCATAATTCTCTTACTGTCATGCCATCCGTAAGATGCTTTTCTGTGACTGGTGAGTAC
TCAACCAAGTCATTCTGAGAATAGTGTATGCGGCGACCGAGTTGCTCTTGCCCGGCGTCAATACGGGATA
ATACCGCGCCACATAGCAGAACTTTAAAAGTGCTCATCATTGGAAAACGTTCTTCGGGGCGAAAACTCTC
AAGGATCTTACCGCTGTTGAGATCCAGTTCGATGTAACCCACTCGTGCACCCAACTGATCTTCAGCATCT
TTTACTTTCACCAGCGTTTCTGGGTGAGCAAAAACAGGAAGGCAAAATGCCGCAAAAAAGGGAATAAGGG
CGACACGGAAATGTTGAATACTCATACTCTTCCTTTTTCAATATTATTGAAGCATTTATCAGGGTTATTG
TCTCATGAGCGGATACATATTTGAATGTATTTAGAAAAATAAACAAATAGGGGTTCCGCGCACATTTCCC
CGAAAAGTGCCACCTGACGTCTAAGAAACCATTATTATCATGACATTAACCTATAAAAATAGGCGTATCA
CGAGGCCCTTTCGTCTCGCGCGTTTCGGTGATGACGGTGAAAACCTCTGACACATGCAGCTCCCGGAGAC
GGTCACAGCTTGTCTGTAAGCGGATGCCGGGAGCAGACAAGCCCGTCAGGGCGCGTCAGCGGGTGTTGGC
GGGTGTCGGGGCTGGCTTAACTATGCGGCATCAGAGCAGATTGTACTGAGAGTGCACCATATGCGGTGTG
AAATACCGCACAGATGCGTAAGGAGAAAATACCGCATCAGGCGCCATTCGCCATTCAGGCTGCGCAACTG
TTGGGAAGGGCGATCGGTGCGGGCCTCTTCGCTATTACGCCAGCTGGCGAAAGGGGGATGTGCTGCAAGG
CGATTAAGTTGGGTAACGCCAGGGTTTTCCCAGTCACGACGTTGTAAAACGACGGCCAGTGTGACGAAAG
CTCATCCAGGGACGAGGGAAAGATAAATAGGCATCGAGTCTCTAAACGGCTGCCCCGGACTGGGGATGGT
GCAGGCCGGCTTCTTTCGAGGTGCGGCGCCTCGAAAGAAGTTGTTATTGGGCGGATCCCGGCCCCCACGC
GTCGCCGCCTCCTTCAAGTAGCACCGCTTGGTTCCTGCTGAAAGAGCGGGAAGGAGGACGCTAGGCCAGC
TCGACTCCCCGCTCTTTTACCTCCGTATCTGAGGCTCCCAGCTCCGGCTTAGGGGGCCCCAAGCCTGCAT
CCAAGCCCTGATGTTTAAACCAGGTTGGGAGGCTGGCGGAAGTGTGTGGGGTGCAGCGAGAGCGGGAGAA
CCGTGGATTTCCACCCCTCCCTTCCAATATCCTGGGATCTCCCTTAGGTGTCCTAAAGCCAAATCAACGC
GCGTCAGTTTCACCAGACGCAGAACATTTTCCTTACCAAACCTCCCGAAGCTGCCCAGCCCATCCCGGGT
CCCAGGAACTCCGCGCATAAAGGCAAATTTACGAGCCTGTTTGCCTATTTCGCAAACAGAAATCCGTCAC
TTATTTAAAGACTCCCAGTTACTGCTCCCGACACCTTCCCCTCCTCCTCATCTTACCCCATGCCGGGCGA
TCGGAGCAGAAAAATTAAAACCTGTCTCTCCCGCCTCTTTTCTTCTGTGTGTCCTTTGGCAGCAGCAGCA
CGAAGGTTTTCCTCCTGCCCTGGGCCCAGTCGAGAAGAGGATTAAAGGACGCACCGGCTGGCCGCAGCAA
GTCTGGGCGCTGGAGTTAAACCAGTGCCAGGATCCACAGAGGAAAGGCAACGTAATCCTTTCACAAGCTT
ATGGGTGCCAAGATCCTCAACGCAAAGGCAACGTGATACTCTCTCAGGCTTACTAG
Features (pLannotate 1.2.2; 19 found; start..end, strand, type, name):
     42..75      -  protein_bind   loxP: Cre-mediated recombination occurs in the 8-bp core sequence (GCATACAT). Cre recombinase
    140..639     +  promoter       PGK promoter: mouse phosphoglycerate kinase 1 promoter
    651..698     +  promoter       EM7 promoter: synthetic bacterial promoter&nbsp
    717..1520    +  CDS            NeoR/KanR: aminoglycoside phosphotransferase from Tn5; aph(3')-II (or nptII); confers resistance to neomycin, kanamycin, and G418 (Geneticin®)
   1558..1782    +  polyA_signal   bGH poly(A) signal: bovine growth hormone polyadenylation signal
   1786..1807    +  promoter       SV40 promoter (fragment): SV40 enhancer and early promoter
   1839..1872    -  protein_bind   loxP: Cre-mediated recombination occurs in the 8-bp core sequence (GCATACAT). Cre recombinase
   1885..1904    -  misc_feature   MCS (fragment): pBluescript multiple cloning site
   2788..2804    -  protein_bind   lac operator: The lac repressor binds to the lac operator to inhibit transcription in E. coli. This inhibition can be relieved by adding lactose or isopropyl-β-D-thiogalactopyranoside (IPTG). lac repressor encoded by lacI
   2812..2842    -  promoter       lac promoter: promoter for the E. coli lac operon
   2857..2878    -  protein_bind   CAP binding site: CAP binding activates transcription in the presence of cAMP. E. coli catabolite activator protein
   2891..2983    -  CDS            lacI (fragment): lac repressor; lacI; The lac repressor binds to the lac operator to inhibit transcription in E. coli. This inhibition can be relieved by adding lactose or isopropyl-β-D-thiogalactopyranoside (IPTG).
   3166..3754    -  rep_origin     ori: high-copy-number ColE1/pMB1/pBR322/pUC origin of replication
   3925..4785    -  CDS            AmpR: β-lactamase; bla; confers resistance to ampicillin, carbenicillin, and related antibiotics
   4786..4890    -  promoter       AmpR promoter: bla
   4985..5020    +  CDS            rop (fragment): Rop protein, which maintains plasmids at low copy number; rop
   5122..5221    +  misc_feature   bom (fragment): basis of mobility region from pBR322
   5227..5381    -  CDS            lacZα (fragment): LacZα fragment of β-galactosidase; lacZ fragment
   6083..6184    +  CDS            HAND1 (fragment): HAND1_HUMAN - Also known as BHLHA27, EHAND. Experimental evidence at protein level: Swiss-Prot protein existence level 1. Transcription factor that plays an essential role in both trophoblast giant cell differentiation and in cardiac morphogenesis (By similarity). Binds the DNA sequence 5'-NRTCTG-3' (non-canonical E-box) (By similarity). Acts as a transcriptional repressor of SOX15 (By similarity). In the adult, could be required for ongoing expression of cardiac-specific genes (PubMed:9931445). From Homo sapiens (Human).
