[The description below was written by a language model from this plasmid's Addgene catalogue record and pLannotate feature annotations shown in this document.]
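Description:
pHAND1-AM-Tag-PGK-Neo is a gene-targeting (homologous recombination donor) plasmid built on the pUC57 cloning backbone and designed to add a C-terminal AM-Tag epitope to the endogenous human HAND1 gene. It is about 6.3 kb in total, with roughly 3.6 kb of insert assembled by Gibson cloning. In E. coli it replicates from the high-copy ColE1/pUC origin and is selected through the β-lactamase (AmpR) gene. Remnants of the lac promoter/operator and lacZα region from the parental vector flank the insert.

The annotated payload includes a short fragment of the HAND1 coding sequence, consistent with the 3′ end of the open reading frame lying within an upstream homology arm. The AM-Tag itself and the homology arms are not individually annotated in the feature table; unannotated stretches on either side of the selection cassette presumably correspond to these HAND1 genomic sequences. Because the plasmid map is circular, this HAND1 fragment sits just upstream of a loxP-flanked selection cassette. In the cassette, the mouse PGK promoter and the bacterial EM7 promoter drive the Tn5 neomycin phosphotransferase gene, followed by a bGH polyadenylation signal. This arrangement allows G418 selection of correctly targeted human cells. The two loxP sites lie in the same orientation, so Cre recombinase can later excise the cassette, leaving the tagged allele with a single residual loxP site.

The associated publication concerns how HAND1 levels control the specification of cardiac and extraembryonic progenitors from human pluripotent stem cells. This suggests the plasmid was used to generate knock-in stem cell lines in which endogenous HAND1 protein can be detected or immunoprecipitated through the tag. The record does not state whether a nuclease was used to aid targeting.
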