Addgene plasmid #223216: pHAND1-AM-Tag-PGK-Neo
Purpose: Targeting plasmid for inserting a C-terminal AM-Tag in the human HAND1 gene
Depositing lab: Matthew Birket. Depositing organization: University of Manchester. Publication: HAND1 level controls the specification of multipotent cardiac and extraembryonic progenitors from human pluripotent stem cells. Lynch AT, Phillips N, Douglas M, Dorgnach M, Lin IH, Adamson AD, Darieva Z, Whittle J, Hanley NA, Bobola N, Birket MJ. EMBO J. 2025 Mar 31. doi: 10.1038/s44318-025-00409-0. PubMed 40164946.
Backbone
  Vector backbone: pUC57
  Backbone size w/o insert (bp): 2698
  Total vector size (bp): 6286
  Vector type: Cre/Lox ; Human Targeting
  Selectable markers: Neomycin (select with G418)
Growth in bacteria
  Bacterial resistance: Ampicillin, 100 μg/mL
  Growth temperature: 37°C
  Growth strain: DH5alpha
  Copy number: Unknown
Gene/Insert
  Gene/Insert name: HAND1
  Species: H. sapiens (human)
  Insert size (bp): 3588
  GenBank ID: NM_004821.3
  Entrez Gene: HAND1 (a.k.a. Hxt, Thing1, bHLHa27, eHand)
  Tag / fusion protein: AM-Tag (C terminal on insert)
  Cloning method: Gibson Cloning
  Sequencing primers: 5′ GTAAAACGACGGCCAGT; 3′ CAGGAAACAGCTATGAC
Terms and licenses: Academic/Nonprofit Terms; Industry Terms: Not Available to Industry
How to cite: pHAND1-AM-Tag-PGK-Neo was a gift from Matthew Birket (Addgene plasmid # 223216 ; http://n2t.net/addgene:223216 ; RRID:Addgene_223216)
